>Addgene plasmid #154819 | pRG710_lexO-HO_LexA-TF_HIS3MX | addgene full sequence | sequence record 309479 | Addgene NGS Result
CTATAGGGCGAATTGGAGAAACAGAATAATATATAAACCTGTATAATATAACCTTGAAGACTATATTTCT
TTTCGCGGCCGCCTATAGGGCGAATTGGAGCTCCCTAGGTGCTGTATATACTCACAGCATAACTGTATAT
ACACCCAGGGTCTAGGTGCTGTATATACTCACAGCATAACTGTATATACACCCAGGGTCTAGGTGCTGTA
TATACTCACAGCATAACTGTATATACACCCAGGGTCTAGGTGCTGTATATACTCACAGCATAACTGTATA
TACACCCAGGGTCTAGAGCATGTGCTCTGTATGTATATAAAACTCTTGTTTTCTTCTTTTCTCTTCTTTC
CTTATACATTAGGACCTTTGCAGCATAAATTACTATACTTCTATACTAGTGGATCCCCCGGGCTGCAGGA
ATTCATGCTTTCTGAAAACACGACTATTCTGATGGCTAACGGTGAAATTAAAGACATCGCAAACGTCACG
GCTAACTCTTACGTTATGTGCGCAGATGGCTCCGCTGCCCGCGTCATAAATGTCACACAGGGCTATCAGA
AAATCTATAATATACAGCAAAAAACCAAACACAGAGCTTTTGAAGGTGAACCTGGTAGGTTAGATCCCAG
GCGTAGAACAGTTTATCAGCGTCTTGCATTACAATGTACTGCAGGTCATAAATTGTCAGTCAGGGTCCCT
ACCAAACCACTGTTGGAAAAAAGTGGTAGAAATGCCACCAAATATAAAGTGAGATGGAGAAATCTGCAGC
AATGTCAGACGCTTGATGGTAGGATAATAATAATTCCAAAAAACCATCATAAGACATTCCCAATGACAGT
TGAAGGTGAGTTTGCCGCAAAACGCTTCATAGAAGAAATGGAGCGCTCTAAAGGAGAATATTTCAACTTT
GACATTGAAGTTAGAGATTTGGATTATCTTGATGCTCAATTGAGAATTTCTAGCTGCATAAGATTTGGTC
CAGTACTCACAGGAAATGGTGTTTTATCTAAATTTCTCACTGGACGTAGTGACCTTGTAACTCCTGCTGT
AAAAAGTATGGCTTGGATGCTTGGTCTGTGGTTAGGTGACGGTACAACAAAAGAGCCAGAAATCTCAGTA
GATAGCTTGGATCCTAAGCTAATGGAGAGTTTAAGAGAAAATGCGAAAATCTGGGGTCTCTACCTTACGG
TTTGTGACGATCACGTTCCGCTACGTGCCAAACATGTAAGGCTTCATTATGGAGATGGTCCAGATGAAAA
CAGGAAGACAAGGAATTTGAGGAAAAATAATCCATTCTGGAAAGCTGTCACAATTTTAAAGTTTAAAAGG
GATCTTGATGGAGAGAAGCAAATCCCTGAATTTATGTACGGCGAGCATATAGAAGTTCGTGAAGCATTCT
TAGCCGGCTTGATCGACTCAGATGGGTACGTTGTGAAAAAGGGCGAAGGCCCTGAATCTTATAAAATAGC
AATTCAAACTGTTTATTCATCCATTATGGACGGAATTGTCCATATTTCAAGATCTCTTGGTATGTCAGCT
ACTGTGACGACCAGGTCAGCTAGGGAGGAAATCATTGAAGGAAGAAAAGTCCAATGTCAATTTACATACG
ACTGTAATGTTGCTGGGGGAACAACTTTACAGAATGTTTTGTCATATTGTCGAAGTGGTCACAAAACAAG
AGAAGTTCCGCCAATTATAAAAAGGGAACCCGTATATTTCAGCTTCACGGATGATTTCCAGGGTGAGAGT
ACTGTATATGGGCTTACGATAGAAGGCCATAAAAATTTCTTGCTTGGCAACAAAATAGAAGTGAAATCAT
GTCGAGGCTGCTGTGTGGGAGAACAGCATAAAATATCACAAAAAAAGAATCTAAAACACTGTGTTGCTTG
TCCCAGAAAGGGAATCAAGTATTTTTATAAAGATTGGAGTGGTAAAAATCGAGTATGTGCTAGATGCTAT
GGAAGATACAAATTCAGCGGTCATCACTGTATAAATTGCAAGTATGTACCAGAAGCACGTGAAGTGAAAA
AGGCAAAAGACAAAGGCGAAAAATTGGGCATTACGCCCGAAGGTTTGCCAGTTAAAGGACCAGAGTGTAT
AAAATGTGGCGGAATCTTACAGTTTGATGCTGTCCGCGGGCCTCATAAGAGTTGTGGTAACAACGCAGGT
GCGCGCATCTGCGATATCGACTACAAGGATGACGACGACAAGAAGCTTTAACTAACTAACCTCGAGACAG
GCCCCTTTTCCTTTGTCTATATCATGTAATTAGTTATGTCACGCTTACATTCACGCCCTCCTCCCACATC
CGCTCTAACCGAAAAGGAAGGAGTTAGACAACCTGAAGTCTAGGTCCCTATTTATTTTTTTTAATAGTTA
TGTTAGTATTAAGAACGTTATTTATATTTCAAATTTTTCTTTTTTTTCTGTACAAACGCGTGTACGCATG
TAACATTATACTGAAAACCTTGCTTGAGAAGGTTTTGGGACGCTCGAAGGCTTTAATTTGCAAGGTTCGC
AGTTTACACTCTCATCGTCGCTCTCATCATCGCTTCCGTTGTTGTTTTCCTTAGTAGCGTCTGCTTGGTA
CCCAGCTTCGGCCGCTCTAGAGAAGCGGGTAAGCTGCCACAGCAATTAATGCACAACATTTAACCTACAT
TCTTCCTTATCGGATCCTCAAAACCCTTAAAAACATATGCCTCACCCTAACATATTTTCCAATTAACCCT
CAATATTTCTCTGTCACCCGGCCTCTATTTTCCATTTTCTTCTTTACCCGCCACGCGTTTTTTTCTTTCA
AATTTTTTTCTTCCTTCTTCTTTTTCTTCCACGTCCTCTTGCATAAATAAATAAACCGTTTTGAAACCAA
ACTCGCCTCTCTCTCTCCTTTTTGAAATATTTTTGGGTTTGTTTGATCCTTTCCTTCCCAATCTCTCTTG
TTTAATATATATTCATTTATATCACGCTCTCTTTTTATCTTCCTTTTTTTCCTCTCTCTTGTATTCTTCC
TTCCCCTTTCTACTCAAACCAAGAAGAAAAAGAAAAGGTCAATCTTTGTTAAAGAATAGGATCTTCTACT
ACATCAGCTTTTAGATTTTTCACGCTTACTGCTTTTTTCTTCCCAAGATCGAAAATTTACTGAATTAACA
ACTAGTGGATCCCCCGGGCTGCAGGAATTCATGAAAGCGTTAACGGCCAGGCAACAAGAGGTGTTTGATC
TCATCCGTGATCACATCAGCCAGACAGGTATGCCGCCGACGCGTGCGGAAATCGCGCAGCGTTTGGGGTT
CCGTTCCCCAAACGCGGCTGAAGAACATCTGAAGGCGCTGGCACGCAAAGGCGTTATTGAAATTGTTTCC
GGCGCATCACGCGGGATTCGTCTGTTGCAGGAAGAGGAAGAAGGGTTGCCGCTGGTAGGTCGTGTGGCTG
CCGGTGAACCACTTCTGGCGCAACAGCATATTGAAGGTCATTATCAGGTCGATCCTTCCTTATTCAAGCC
GAATGCTGATTTCCTGCTGCGCGTCAGCGGGATGTCGATGAAAGACATCGGCATTATGGATGGTGACTTG
CTGGCAGTGCATAAAACTCAGGATGTACGTAACGGTCAGGTCGTTGTCGCACGTATTGATGACGAGGTTA
CCGTTAAGCGCCTGAAAAAACAGGGCAATAAAGTCGAACTGTTGCCAGAAAATAGCGAGTTTAAACCAAT
TGTCGTAGATCTTCGTCAGCAGAGCTTCACCATTGAAGGGCTGGCGGTTGGGGTTATTCGCAACGGCGAC
TGGCTGGGTTCTAAGGATATCTCTGCTGGAGACATGAGAGCTGCCAACCTTTGGCCAAGCCCGCTCATGA
TCAAACGCTCTAAGAAGAACAGCCTGGCCTTGTCCCTGACGGCCGACCAGATGGTCAGTGCCTTGTTGGA
TGCTGAGCCCCCCATACTCTATTCCGAGTATGATCCTACCAGACCCTTCAGTGAAGCTTCGATGATGGGC
TTACTGACCAACCTGGCAGACAGGGAGCTGGTTCACATGATCAACTGGGCGAAGAGGGTGCCAGGCTTTG
TGGATTTGACCCTCCATGATCAGGTCCACCTTCTAGAATGTGCCTGGTTAGAGATCCTGATGATTGGTCT
CGTCTGGCGCTCCATGGAGCACCCAGTGAAGCTACTGTTTGCTCCTAACTTGCTCTTGGACAGGAACCAG
GGAAAATGTGTAGAGGGCATGGTGGAGATCTTCGACATGCTGCTGGCTACATCATCTCGGTTCCGCATGA
TGAATCTGCAGGGAGAGGAGTTTGTGTGCCTCAAATCTATTATTTTGCTTAATTCTGGAGTGTACACATT
TCTGTCCAGCACCCTGAAGTCTCTGGAAGAGAAGGACCATATCCACCGAGTCCTGGACAAGATCACAGAC
ACTTTGATCCACCTGATGGCCAAGGCAGGCCTGACCCTGCAGCAGCAGCACCAGCGGCTGGCCCAGCTCC
TCCTCATCCTCTCCCACATCAGGCACATGAGTAACAAAGGCATGGAGCATCTGTACAGCATGAAGTGCAA
GAACGTGGTGCCCCTCTATGACCTGCTGCTGGAGATGCTGGACGCCCACCGCCTACATGCGCCCACTAGC
CGTGGAGGGGCATCCGTGGAGGAGACGGACCAAAGCCACTTGGCCACTGCGGGCTCTACTTCATCGCATT
CCTTGCAAAAGTATTACATCACGGGGGAGGCAGAGGGTTTCCCTGCCACAGTCGATATCATGCAGGATCT
GCCGGGCAACGATAACAGCACCGCGGGCGAATTTCCAGGTATTACTTTGAGAATCCAAGAAACTGATATG
TTGTATAAAGGTGATACTTTGTATTTGGATTGGTTGGAAGATGGTATTGCTGAATTGGTTTTCGATGCTC
CAGGTTCTGTTAATAAATTGGATACTGCTGTTGCTTCTTTGGGTGAAGCTATTGGTGTTTTGGAACAACA
ATCTGATTTGATTTGGGAAACTTTGACTGTTAAAGATGCTAAAGTTAATTTCGATTCTGGTTTGGAAAAA
TTCGAAGAAGCTATTCCATCTGCTGATGATTTCGATCCAGTTGCTGAAAGAAGATCCTCTGGTGAATTTA
GAGCTGAAAGACATTCTGGTGGTACTGATTTGTGTTTCAAGCTTTAAACGCGTTTAAAGCTTATCCTCGA
GACAGGCCCCTTTTCCTTTGTCTATATCATGTAATTAGTTATGTCACGCTTACATTCACGCCCTCCTCCC
ACATCCGCTCTAACCGAAAAGGAAGGAGTTAGACAACCTGAAGTCTAGGTCCCTATTTATTTTTTTTAAT
AGTTATGTTAGTATTAAGAACGTTATTTATATTTCAAATTTTTCTTTTTTTTCTGTACAAACGCGTGTAC
GCATGTAACATTATACTGAAAACCTTGCTTGAGAAGGTTTTGGGACGCTCGAAGGCTTTAATTTGCAAGG
TTCGCAGTTTACACTCTCATCGTCGCTCTCATCATCGCTTCCGTTGTTGTTTTCCTTAGTAGCGTCTGCT
TGGTACCCAGCTTCGGCCGTATTTACAGATAACGATGTCGTTATTATATATATATATATATATTGTCACT
TGTACCCAGCTTTTGTTCCCTTTAGTGAGGGTTAATTTCGAGCTTGGCGTAATCATGGTCATAGCTGTTT
CCTGTGTGAAATTGTTATCCGCTCACAACAGCTGACACCGATTATTTAAAGCTGCAGCATACGATATATA
TACATGTGTATATATGTATACCTATGAATGTCAGTAAGTATGTATACGAACAGTATGATACTGAAGATGA
CAAGGTAATGCATCATTCTATACGTGTCATTCTGAACGAGGCGCGCCTCTCCCTGCAGGCATTAATGAAT
CGGCCAACGCGCGGGGAGAGGCGGTTTGCGTATTGGGCGCTCTTCCGCTTCCTCGCTCACTGACTCGCTG
CGCTCGGTCGTTCGGCTGCGGCGAGCGGTATCAGCTCACTCAAAGGCGGTAATACGGTTATCCACAGAAT
CAGGGGATAACGCAGGAAAGAACATGTGAGCAAAAGGCCAGCAAAAGGCCAGGAACCGTAAAAAGGCCGC
GTTGCTGGCGTTTTTCCATAGGCTCCGCCCCCCTGACGAGCATCACAAAAATCGACGCTCAAGTCAGAGG
TGGCGAAACCCGACAGGACTATAAAGATACCAGGCGTTTCCCCCTGGAAGCTCCCTCGTGCGCTCTCCTG
TTCCGACCCTGCCGCTTACCGGATACCTGTCCGCCTTTCTCCCTTCGGGAAGCGTGGCGCTTTCTCATAG
CTCACGCTGTAGGTATCTCAGTTCGGTGTAGGTCGTTCGCTCCAAGCTGGGCTGTGTGCACGAACCCCCC
GTTCAGCCCGACCGCTGCGCCTTATCCGGTAACTATCGTCTTGAGTCCAACCCGGTAAGACACGACTTAT
CGCCACTGGCAGCAGCCACTGGTAACAGGATTAGCAGAGCGAGGTATGTAGGCGGTGCTACAGAGTTCTT
GAAGTGGTGGCCTAACTACGGCTACACTAGAAGAACAGTATTTGGTATCTGCGCTCTGCTGAAGCCAGTT
ACCTTCGGAAAAAGAGTTGGTAGCTCTTGATCCGGCAAACAAACCACCGCTGGTAGCGGTGGTTTTTTTG
TTTGCAAGCAGCAGATTACGCGCAGAAAAAAAGGATCTCAAGAAGATCCTTTGATCTTTTGTTTAAACCT
ACGGGGTCTGACGCTCAGTGGAACGAAAACTCACGTTAAGGGATTTTGGTCATGAGATTATCAAAAAGGA
TCTTCACCTAGATCCTTTTAAATTAAAAATGAAGTTTTAAATCAATCTAAAGTATATATGAGTAAACTTG
GTCTGACAGTTACCAATGCTTAATCAGTGAGGCACCTATCTCAGCGATCTGTCTATTTCGTTCATCCATA
GTTGCCTGACTCCCCGTCGTGTAGATAACTACGATACGGGAGGGCTTACCATCTGGCCCCAGTGCTGCAA
TGATACCGCGAGACCCACGCTCACCGGCTCCAGATTTATCAGCAATAAACCAGCCAGCCGGAAGGGCCGA
GCGCAGAAGTGGTCCTGCAACTTTATCCGCCTCCATCCAGTCTATTAATTGTTGCCGGGAAGCTAGAGTA
AGTAGTTCGCCAGTTAATAGTTTGCGCAACGTTGTTGCCATTGCTACAGGCATCGTGGTGTCACGCTCGT
CGTTTGGTATGGCTTCATTCAGCTCCGGTTCCCAACGATCAAGGCGAGTTACATGATCCCCCATGTTGTG
CAAAAAAGCGGTTAGCTCCTTCGGTCCTCCGATGGTTGTCAGAAGTAAGTTGGCCGCAGTGTTATCACTC
ATGGTTATGGCAGCACTGCATAATTCTCTTACTGTCATGCCATCCGTAAGATGCTTTTCTGTGACTGGTG
AGTACTCAACCAAGTCATTCTGAGAATAGTGTATGCGGCGACCGAGTTGCTCTTGCCCGGCGTCAATACG
GGATAATACCGCGCCACATAGCAGAACTTTAAAAGTGCTCATCATTGGAAAACGTTCTTCGGGGCGAAAA
CTCTCAAGGATCTTACCGCTGTTGAGATCCAGTTCGATGTAACCCACTCGTGCACCCAACTGATCTTCAG
CATCTTTTACTTTCACCAGCGTTTCTGGGTGAGCAAAAACAGGAAGGCAAAATGCCGCAAAAAAGGGAAT
AAGGGCGACACGGAAATGTTGAATACTCATACTCTTCCTTTTTCAATATTATTGAAGCATTTATCAGGGT
TATTGTCTCATGAGCGGATACATATTTGAATGTATTTAGAAAAATAAACAAATAGGGGTTCCGCGCACAT
TTCCCCGAAAAGTGCCACCTGACGTCGAAAGAACGCGGCATTAGCAACATTTGCGAAGCGAACGATTTTG
CGAACTGCTATTAATTAACTCTGGCGCGCCTCCTCTAGTACACTCTATATTTTTTTATGCCTCGGTAATG
ATTTTCATTTTTTTTTTTCCACCTAGCGGATGACTCTTTTTTTTTCTTAGCGATTGGCATTATCACATAA
TGAATTATACATTATATAAAGTAATGTGATTTCTTCGAAGAATATACTAAAAAATGAGCAGGCAAGATAA
ACGAAGGCACATATGAGGAGGGCTTTTGTAGAAAGAAATACGAACGAAACGAAAATCAGCGTTGCCATCG
CTTTGGACAAAGCTCCCTTACCTGAAGAGTCGAATTTTATTGATGAACTTATAACTTCCAAGCATGCAAA
CCAAAAGGGAGAACAAGTAATCCAAGTAGACACGGGAATTGGATTCTTGGATCACATGTATCATGCACTG
GCTAAACATGCAGGCTGGAGCTTACGACTTTACTCAAGAGGTGATTTAATCATCGATGATCATCACACTG
CAGAAGATACTGCTATTGCACTTGGTATTGCATTCAAGCAGGCTATGGGTAACTTTGCCGGTGTTAAAAG
ATTTGGACATGCTTATTGTCCACTTGACGAAGCTCTTTCCAGAAGCGTAGTTGACTTGTCGGGACGGCCC
TATGCTGTTATCGATTTGGGATTAAAGCGTGAAAAGGTTGGGGAATTGTCCTGTGAAATGATCCCTCACT
TACTATATTCCTTTTCGGTAGCTGCTGGAATTACTTTGCATGTTACCTGCTTATATGGTAGTAATGACCA
TCATCGTGCTGAAAGCGCTTTTAAATCTCTGGCTGTTGCCATGCGCGCGGCTACTTCTCTTACTGGAAGT
TCTGAAGTCCCAAGCACGAAGGGAGTGTTGTAAAGATGAATTGGATTATGTCAGGAAAAGAACGACAATT
TTGCATCCAAATTGTCTAAATTTTAGAGTTGCTTGAAAACAATAGAACCTTACTTGCTTTATAATTACGT
TAATTAGAAGCGTTATCTCGTGAAGGAATATAGTACGTAGCCGTATAAATTGAATTGAATGTTCAGCTTA
TAGAATAGAGACACTTTGCTGTTCAATGCGTCGTCACTTACCATACTCACTTTATTATACGACTTTAAGT
ATAAACTCCGCGGTTATGGTAAAATTAATGATGCACAAACGTCCGATCGGATGTGCTGCAAGGCGATTAA
GTTGGGTAACGCCAGGGTTTTCCCAGTCACGACGTTGTAAAACGACGGCCAGTGAATTGTAATACGACTC
A
Features (pLannotate 1.2.2; 22 found; start..end, strand, type, name):
    395..424     +  misc_feature   MCS (fragment): pBluescript multiple cloning site
    425..2182    +  CDS            HO: HO_YEAST - Experimental evidence at protein level: Swiss-Prot protein existence level 1. Initiation of mating type interconversion. This protein is a site-specific endonuclease that cleaves a site in the mat locus on chromosome III. The double-strand break is followed by a unidirectional gene conversion event that replaces the information at the mat locus by information copied from either of the two homologous loci (HMR and HML) that reside at the extremity of the chromosome III. Endonuclease expression takes place in late G1 just before cells enter S phase. From Saccharomyces cerevisiae (stra
   2186..2212    +  CDS            3xFLAG (fragment): three tandem FLAG® epitope tags, followed by an enterokinase cleavage site
   2262..2511    +  terminator     CYC1 terminator: S. cerevisiae CYC1; transcription terminator for CYC1
   3150..3180    +  misc_feature   MCS (fragment): pBluescript multiple cloning site
   3181..3786    +  CDS            lexA: LEXA_ECOLI - Also known as exrA, spr, tsl, umuA. Experimental evidence at protein level: Swiss-Prot protein existence level 1. Represses a number of genes involved in the response to DNA damage (SOS response), including recA and lexA. Binds to the 16 bp palindromic sequence 5'-CTGTATATATATACAG-3'. In the presence of single- stranded DNA, RecA interacts with LexA causing an autocatalytic cleavage which disrupts the DNA-binding part of LexA, leading to derepression of the SOS regulon and eventually DNA repair. Implicated in hydroxy radical-mediated cell death induced by hydroxyurea treatment (Pu
   3805..4740    +  CDS            ERT2: mutated ligand-binding domain of the human estrogen receptor (Feil et al., 1997)
   4828..4980    +  CDS            fadB (fragment): FADB_ECOLI - Also known as oldB. Experimental evidence at protein level: Swiss-Prot protein existence level 1. Involved in the aerobic and anaerobic degradation of long- chain fatty acids via beta-oxidation cycle. Catalyzes the formation of 3-oxoacyl-CoA from enoyl-CoA via L-3-hydroxyacyl-CoA. It can also use D-3-hydroxyacyl-CoA and cis-3-enoyl-CoA as substrate. From Escherichia coli (strain K12).
   4975..5076    +  CDS            yjaG (fragment): YJAG_ECOLI - Protein predicted: Swiss-Prot protein existence level 4. From Escherichia coli (strain K12).
   5207..5456    +  terminator     CYC1 terminator: S. cerevisiae CYC1; transcription terminator for CYC1
   5578..5595    -  promoter       LEU2 promoter (fragment): S. cerevisiae LEU2
   5619..5637    -  promoter       T3 promoter: promoter for bacteriophage T3 RNA polymerase
   5682..5698    -  protein_bind   lac operator: The lac repressor binds to the lac operator to inhibit transcription in E. coli. This inhibition can be relieved by adding lactose or isopropyl-β-D-thiogalactopyranoside (IPTG). lac repressor encoded by lacI
   5701..5856    +  CDS            YO201_YEAST (fragment): Protein uncertain: Swiss-Prot protein existence level 5. From Saccharomyces cerevisiae (strain ATCC 204508 / S288c) (Baker's yeast).
   5869..5920    -  CDS            lacI (fragment): lac repressor; lacI; The lac repressor binds to the lac operator to inhibit transcription in E. coli. This inhibition can be relieved by adding lactose or isopropyl-β-D-thiogalactopyranoside (IPTG).
   6103..6691    -  rep_origin     ori: high-copy-number ColE1/pMB1/pBR322/pUC origin of replication
   6870..7730    -  CDS            AmpR: β-lactamase; bla; confers resistance to ampicillin, carbenicillin, and related antibiotics
   7731..7835    -  promoter       AmpR promoter: bla
   7945..8129    +  promoter       HIS3 promoter: S. cerevisiae HIS3
   8133..8780    +  CDS            his5: HIS7_SCHPO - Experimental evidence at protein level: Swiss-Prot protein existence level 1. From Schizosaccharomyces pombe (strain 972 / ATCC 24843) (Fission yeast).
   9079..9157    -  CDS            lacZα (fragment): LacZα fragment of β-galactosidase; lacZ fragment
   9160..7       +  promoter       T7 promoter (across the origin): promoter for bacteriophage T7 RNA polymerase
