[The description below was written by a language model from this plasmid's Addgene catalogue record and pLannotate feature annotations shown in this document.]
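Description:
pRG710_lexO-HO_LexA-TF_HIS3MX is a 9.2 kb yeast integrating expression plasmid built on the pRG203MX backbone. It places the S. cerevisiae HO endonuclease under hormone-inducible control. In E. coli it is maintained through a high-copy ColE1/pUC-type origin and selected with ampicillin (AmpR). No yeast replication origin is annotated, and the depositor notes that the plasmid is linearized with AscI for integration into the yeast genome. Yeast transformants are selected by histidine prototrophy using a HIS3MX-type marker. The feature table shows this as the Schizosaccharomyces pombe his5 coding sequence, which complements S. cerevisiae his3, next to a region annotated as HIS3 promoter.

The payload consists of two expression units that together form a self-contained induction system. The first carries the HO open reading frame with a C-terminal FLAG tag, followed by a CYC1 terminator. According to the record it is driven by a synthetic promoter made of four lexA operator sites fused to a CYC1 core promoter, although this promoter is not annotated in the feature table. The second unit uses the constitutive ACT1 promoter (also not annotated) to express LexA-ER-B112, again ending in a CYC1 terminator. This chimeric transcription factor joins the bacterial LexA DNA-binding protein to an estrogen receptor ligand-binding domain and the B112 activation domain. The short E. coli fadB and yjaG matches in the table probably correspond to B112, which derives from E. coli sequence. Estrogen-type ligand is expected to activate the factor, which then binds the lexO sites and switches on HO. The system is intended for efficient, timed formation of DNA double-strand breaks at HO recognition sites, supporting studies of break repair in budding yeast.
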