Addgene plasmid #154819: pRG710_lexO-HO_LexA-TF_HIS3MX
Purpose: Inducible expression of HO endonuclease in S. cerevisiae
Depositing lab: Lorraine Symington. Depositing organization: Columbia University. Publication: Efficient DNA double-strand break formation at single or multiple defined sites in the Saccharomyces cerevisiae genome. Gnugge R, Symington LS. Nucleic Acids Res. 2020 Oct 14. pii: 5923424. doi: 10.1093/nar/gkaa833. PubMed 33053188.
Backbone
  Vector backbone: pRG203MX
  Backbone manufacturer: Addgene plasmid # 64521
  Backbone size w/o insert (bp): 3833
  Total vector size (bp): 9171
  Vector type: Yeast Expression
  Selectable markers: HIS3
Growth in bacteria
  Bacterial resistance: Ampicillin, 100 μg/mL
  Growth temperature: 37°C
  Growth strain: DH5alpha
  Copy number: High Copy
Gene/Insert 1
  Gene/Insert name: HO endonuclease (alt name: YDL227C)
  Species: S. cerevisiae (budding yeast)
  Insert size (bp): 2489
  Entrez Gene: HO (a.k.a. YDL227C)
  Promoter: lexO_4-CYC1_core
  Tag / fusion protein: FLAG (C terminal on insert)
  Cloning method: Restriction Enzyme; 5′ cloning site SacI (not destroyed); 3′ cloning site KpnI (non-unique) (not destroyed)
  Sequencing primers: 5′ T7 TAATACGACTCACTATAGGG
Gene/Insert 2
  Gene/Insert name: LexA-ER-B112
  Species: Synthetic
  Insert size (bp): 2926
  Promoter: ACT1
  Cloning method: Restriction Enzyme; 5′ cloning site XbaI (non-unique) (not destroyed); 3′ cloning site KpnI (non-unique) (not destroyed)
  Sequencing primers: 5′ ACT1 Promoter Forward TATTTCTCTGTCACCCGGCC; 3′ M13 Reverse CAGGAAACAGCTATGAC
Resource information
  A portion of this plasmid was derived from a plasmid made by: LexA TF from FRP880 (Addgene plasmid # 58437).
Terms and licenses: Academic/Nonprofit Terms; Industry Terms: Not Available to Industry
Depositor comments: Linearize plasmid with AscI for integration into the yeast genome. See Gnuegge et al., 2016 (https://pubmed.ncbi.nlm.nih.gov/26647923/) for details.
How to cite: pRG710_lexO-HO_LexA-TF_HIS3MX was a gift from Lorraine Symington (Addgene plasmid # 154819 ; http://n2t.net/addgene:154819 ; RRID:Addgene_154819)
